Addgene plasmid #239865: pLJ57 (Pmec-17_GCaMP8f_SL2_mKate2_let-858_3'UTR)
Purpose: expression of GCaMP8f in C. elegans under mec-17-promoter control
Depositing lab: Monika Scholz. Depositing organization: Max Planck Institute for Neurobiology of Behavior - Caesar. Publication: Adapting and optimizing GCaMP8f for use in Caenorhabditis elegans. Liu J, Bonnard E, Scholz M. Genetics. 2024 Oct 7;228(2):iyae125. doi: 10.1093/genetics/iyae125. PubMed 39074213.
Backbone
  Vector backbone: pRL231 (Punc-31_GCaMP7f_unc-54 3’UTR)
  Backbone manufacturer: gift from Dr. Manuel Zimmer, University of Vienna
  Backbone size w/o insert (bp): 2550
  Total vector size (bp): 7588
  Vector type: Worm Expression
Growth in bacteria
  Bacterial resistance: Ampicillin, 100 μg/mL
  Growth temperature: 37°C
  Growth strain: DH5alpha
  Copy number: High Copy
Gene/Insert 1
  Gene/Insert name: GCaMP8f
  Species: Synthetic
  Insert size (bp): 1500
  Mutation: codon optimized with introns for C. elegans
  Promoter: mec-17
  Tag / fusion protein: 6xHis (N terminal on insert)
  Cloning method: Restriction Enzyme; 5′ cloning site Kpn I (destroyed during cloning); 3′ cloning site Apa I (destroyed during cloning)
  Sequencing primers: 5′ pLJ308F
Gene/Insert 2
  Gene/Insert name: mKate2
  Species: Synthetic
  Mutation: codon optimized with introns for C. elegans
  Promoter: mec-17
  Cloning method: Unknown
  Sequencing primers: 5′ oLJ304F
Resource information
  A portion of this plasmid was derived from a plasmid made by: derived from cDNA described in Zhang Y, Rózsa M, Liang Y, Bushey D, et al. 2023. "Fast and sensitive GCaMP calcium indicators for imaging neural populations." Nature. 615:884–891. doi:10.1038/s41586-023-05828-9.
Terms and licenses: Academic/Nonprofit Terms; Industry Terms: Not Available to Industry
How to cite: pLJ57 (Pmec-17_GCaMP8f_SL2_mKate2_let-858_3'UTR) was a gift from Monika Scholz (Addgene plasmid # 239865 ; http://n2t.net/addgene:239865 ; RRID:Addgene_239865)
