[The description below was written by a language model from this plasmid's Addgene catalogue record and pLannotate feature annotations shown in this document.]
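Description:
pLJ57 is a 7,588 bp worm expression plasmid for producing the fast genetically encoded calcium indicator GCaMP8f in Caenorhabditis elegans under the mec-17 promoter. It was built on the pRL231 backbone, an earlier GCaMP7f worm expression plasmid. It is propagated in E. coli as a high-copy plasmid through a ColE1/pUC-type origin and is selected with ampicillin via the bla gene and its own promoter. Remnants of pUC-style cloning sequence (lac promoter and operator, CAP site, and fragments of lacI, rop, bom and the multiple cloning site) are also annotated but have no stated role in the worm.

The payload is a single bicistronic transcription unit. The mec-17 promoter is not itself annotated but presumably occupies the roughly 2 kb unannotated region upstream of the coding sequences. It drives a synthetic GCaMP8f gene that is codon optimized and carries introns for C. elegans, with an N-terminal 6xHis tag. The automated annotation captures this as a His-tag fragment followed by a GFP-derived segment and a calmodulin segment, consistent with the GCaMP architecture. Downstream, as the plasmid name indicates, an SL2 trans-splicing intergenic sequence separates GCaMP8f from a similarly worm-optimized mKate2. The annotation tool labels mKate2 as the related far-red protein mNeptune. In nematodes an SL2 spacer lets one pre-mRNA be processed into two independently translated messages, so the red protein is co-expressed as a separate, calcium-insensitive marker. The name also gives the let-858 3′UTR as the terminating element, although it is not annotated. The construct suits calcium imaging in mec-17-expressing cells, with mKate2 available for identifying cells and as a reference signal.
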