Features (pLannotate 1.2.2; 14 found; start..end, strand, type, name):
   2032..2049    -  misc_feature   MCS (fragment): pUC18/19 multiple cloning site
   2132..2149    +  CDS            9xHis (fragment): 9xHis affinity tag
   2225..3049    +  CDS            cEGFP: cEGFP is a basic (constitutively fluorescent) green fluorescent protein published in 2008, derived from Aequorea victoria.
   3050..3547    +  CDS            CALMA_HALRO: Experimental evidence at protein level: Swiss-Prot protein existence level 1. Calmodulin mediates the control of a large number of enzymes, ion channels and other proteins by Ca(2+). Among the enzymes to be stimulated by the calmodulin-Ca(2+) complex are a number of protein kinases and phosphatases. From Halocynthia roretzi (Sea squirt) (Cynthia roretzi).
   3807..4655    +  CDS            mNeptune: mNeptune is a basic (constitutively fluorescent) far red fluorescent protein published in 2009, derived from Entacmaea quadricolor. It is reported to be a rapidly-maturing monomer with moderate acid sensitivity.
   5129..5164    +  CDS            rop (fragment): Rop protein, which maintains plasmids at low copy number; rop
   5266..5365    +  misc_feature   bom (fragment): basis of mobility region from pBR322
   5467..5571    +  promoter       AmpR promoter: bla
   5572..6432    +  CDS            AmpR: β-lactamase; bla; confers resistance to ampicillin, carbenicillin, and related antibiotics
   6603..7191    +  rep_origin     ori: high-copy-number ColE1/pMB1/pBR322/pUC origin of replication
   7374..7466    +  CDS            lacI (fragment): lac repressor; lacI; The lac repressor binds to the lac operator to inhibit transcription in E. coli. This inhibition can be relieved by adding lactose or isopropyl-β-D-thiogalactopyranoside (IPTG).
   7479..7500    +  protein_bind   CAP binding site: CAP binding activates transcription in the presence of cAMP. E. coli catabolite activator protein
   7515..7545    +  promoter       lac promoter: promoter for the E. coli lac operon
   7553..7569    +  protein_bind   lac operator: The lac repressor binds to the lac operator to inhibit transcription in E. coli. This inhibition can be relieved by adding lactose or isopropyl-β-D-thiogalactopyranoside (IPTG). lac repressor encoded by lacI
>Addgene plasmid #239865 | pLJ57 (Pmec-17_GCaMP8f_SL2_mKate2_let-858_3'UTR) | addgene full sequence | sequence record 490588 | Addgene NGS Result
ATGACCATGATTACGCCAAGCTTGCATGCGCGGCCGCACTGACTGGGCCGGCCACTACTTGAGAGGTCCG
GCAACTTGTTTGACCACTTTTGCAAATTTTTGATGCTTTTCTGGATATAATTAGGTGACCATTCTTCAGG
TAGGGTAAACATTCTGGAAGCTAGGTTTTATAAGATGAAAACAAAACACACTTGCCACGAAGCTTCCAGA
ATGTTTGTAAAAATCTAATTTGGAAGAGTTATATTTGTGAGCGGAAATAATTTCCTTATAATTTTCAGCT
TGTAAAATCATTCACATCTAATAAAAAGCAAATTAGGTAAACTATAAAATTAACAAATAAATTACCACTG
CTTGAAGTGTAGATGTGATAAGAATTGGTAGAGCAAAGACGGCAAGAACTGCAACAAATACAGCAACTGA
TGACGAGAAAACGGCCAATTGACGCATTCGTCGCGCTAACAGTTCTAGATCTTTCTCATTACCCTTCATT
TTCTGAAATTACTATTATAAATGTGTTAGCCAAGAGTCTCCCATTGATCACAGAATGGCAAACTCAAATT
ATAAAATATATCTGAAACAGATTAAATGTTATTGTATAAGATTTACATTTTTCAAGTTTTAATTTCCATT
ATTGTTTCCGTTTTTCTGTCAAGAAATCTATAGATGTGAGCATCAAATTTTTACAATAAGTTTGTTGGAG
AGACTTTTAAAAATGAATACAATAATTGAATTTTTCTTCAAAGTGAGGAAAAAAGTAAATGTTGTATCCG
AATGAAAGTTCAATACATTGAAAAATAATGTGAATGAAAAGCATTCAAATGTTCAGATTTTCGTTCAATA
CGAGGCTAACAGCATAAAAAAAAGAATACGCGTTATCACAGTGTTTTAAGTGTAAAAGAGTGACGAAGTC
TAATGAAAAGGTATGCGTAGTTTACAATGGATAATTTGGGTGTGGAGAAGTTAGAATGATGTCTGCTGAT
GTTAATCACTTGAATTCTTGTTTTCTGATCTGCAAAAGCTTCTTCTTGAAATGGTTCTCGTTCTTGATAT
TCGAGATAGCTTTGAAAATTCCAAATTTTTGACAAACATCTAGAAATTTATTTGAAGATGAAGCAGTGTC
TGTAGAAATAGTAATCATGTTTTCAATATTTATCATGTTTTCAATACCGTCCAACATGGCCAAATATTAT
AAAAAACTCTGAAGTGTAAAAAAATATTTTTCTATTTTTGAAAATTTTGGCAAATTCCCAATTTTCGAGA
AATATTGGTTTTTAAAAAATAATTTTAGAGCAATGTCGCATTTTTGAGCATCTACAATGTTCAGATGCAA
ATAATTAAAATATAAACTTCCAAAATTAAAAGTGAGAGGAACTGAGTGGTTGACACTTTTGGCTGTAAAA
TTAGCACTATGTAGAAGAGTGGTGTTGAAAAACACAAAGTGTCTTGTAAAGAAATCTACAGTTTCAGAAA
ACCTGGATATTCAAAGTTTCTGAAAAGTACCACTCAAATTGCTCCTAGAAATAATTTTAAAAAACGATTC
TCCATTTTCTGATAAAATTTCAAGTTACGGAATGTTTCAAATTCTAAATGAATCTGATTATTTTTCTTGC
TACACGAATCTGAAAATCTAAAAATAGTCTTTTTCAAAGTTCCAATGAAATTTCCAGAGATCTCGAATTT
AGATTTTTTGGAACAGTAATTAAAAATGTTTATCTGTTTGTGACTCTTCCAACTTCTTCCGCGTTTGTGT
TTTCCTTTCTAAATTCTGCCAAAAAAGAAAAAGATCATCCGAATGTTTCAGAAATGAAGAGTCGTCAAGA
AAAGAAATAATGCCAAACACTGATATAAAATTCATAGAAAAGTCACTTTGTATACTGTATGAATTCCGAA
GAAATTGAAAGGAATTCTCCGATAAGAGCAGGCTCACCAAAAATGCATGAGAATGGGGAGGAAATGTGGG
AGGAGGAGAGCTGAGATGAAGAGAAGCTGCTTCACCGATGGATCAGTTGTGAGACGATTCGATCGGCGCG
CCTCTAGAGGATCCCCGGGATTGGCCAAAGGACCCAAAGGTATGTTTCGAATGATACTAACATAACATAG
AACATTTTCAGGAGGACCCTTGGCTAGCATGCACCACCACCACCACCACACTCGCCGTAAGAAGACTTTC
AAGGAGGTTGCTACCGCTGTCAAGATCATCGCTCGTCTTATGGGACTTAAGATTAACGTTTACATCAAGG
CTGATAAGCAAAAGAACGGAATTAAGGCTAACTTCCATATCCGTCACAACATCGAAGATGGAGGAGTCCA
ACTTGCTTACCATTACCAACAAAACACTCCAATCGGAGATGGACCAGTTCTTCTTCCAGATAACCACTAC
CTTTCCGTTGAGTCCAAGCTCTCTAAGGTAAGTTTAAACATATATATACTAACTAACCCTGATTATTTAA
ATTTTCAGGATCCAAACGAGAAGCGTGACCACATGGTCCTTCTTGAGTTCGTCACCGCTGCTGGAATCAC
CCTTGGAATGGATGAGCTTTATAAGGGAGGAACTGGAGGATCTATGGTTTCTAAGGGAGAGGAGCTTTTC
ACTGGAGTTGTCCCAATCCTTGTCGAGCTTGATGGAGATGTTAACGGACACAAGTTCTCTGTTTCTGGAG
AGGGAGAGGGAGACGCTACCTACGGAAAGCTTACTCTTAAGTTCATCTGCACTACTGGAAAGCTTCCAGT
TCCATGGCCAACCCTTGTTACCACCCTTACTTACGGAGTTCAATGCTTCTCTCGTTACCCAGATCATATG
AAGCAACATGATTTCTTCAAGTCTGCTATGCCAGAGGGATACATCCAAGAGCGTACTATCTTCTTCAAGG
TAAGTTTAAACAGTTCGGTACTAACTAACCATACATATTTAAATTTTCAGGATGATGGAAACTACAAGAC
CCGTGCTGAGGTTAAGTTCGAGGGAGATACCCTTGTTAACCGTATCGAGCTTAAGGGAATCGATTTCAAG
GAAGATGGAAACATCCTTGGACATAAGCTTGAGTACAACCTTCCAGATCAACTTACCGAGGAACAAATCG
CTGAGTTCAAGGAGGCCTTCTCCCTTTTCGATAAGGATGGAGACGGAACTATCACTACCAAGGTAAGTTT
AAACATGATTTTACTAACTAACTAATCTGATTTAAATTTTCAGGAGCTTGGAACCGTTATGCGTTCCCTT
GGACTTAACCCAACCGAGGCTGAGCTTCAAGATATGATCAACGAGGTTGACGCTGATGGAGATGGAACTA
TCGATTTCCCAGAGTTCCTTACTATGATGGCTCGCAAGATGAAGTACCGCGATACTGAGGAGGAGATCCG
CGAGGCTTTCGGAGTCTTCGACAAGGACGGAAACGGATACATTTCCGCTGCTGAGCTCCGTCACGTTATG
ACTAACCTCGGAGAGAAGCTTACCGACGAGGAGGTCGACGAGATGATCCGTGAGGCTGATATCGACGGAG
ACGGACAAGTTAACTACGAGGAGTTCGTTCAAATGATGACTGCCAAGTAAGGTACCGCTGTCTCATCCTA
CTTTCACCTAGTTAACTGCTTGTCTTAAAATCTATGCTTCTCTTTAGTATCTAAAATTTTCCTAGAAGCT
TACAAGTATATAAATGGTCTCTTCTCAATAAAGGTTGTATATTTATTCATCTTATTGAATCTGCCATTTC
CTCGTTTTTGCGAGTTTATATACCTTCCAATTTTCTTTCTATTGTATTTTCAACTTCTAATTTTAATTCA
GGGAAACTGCTGTACCGGTAGAAAAAATGGTCTCCGAGCTCATTAAAGAAAACATGCATATGAAGCTCTA
CATGGAGGGAACCGTCAACAACCACCACTTCAAGTGCACCTCCGAGGGAGAGGGAAAGCCATACGAGGGA
ACCCAAACCATGCGTATCAAGGCCGTCGAGGGAGGACCACTCCCATTCGCCTTCGACATCCTCGCCACCT
CCTTCATGTACGGATCCAAGGTAAGTTTAAACATATATATACTAACTAACCCTGATTATTTAAATTTTCA
GACCTTCATCAACCACACCCAAGGAATCCCAGACTTCTTCAAGCAATCCTTCCCAGAGGGATTCACCTGG
GAGCGTGTCACCACCTACGAGGACGGAGGAGTCCTCACCGCCACCCAAGACACCTCCCTCCAAGACGGAT
GCCTCATCTACAACGTCAAGGTAAGTTTAAACAGTTCGGTACTAACTAACCATACATATTTAAATTTTCA
GATCCGTGGAGTCAACTTCCCATCCAACGGACCAGTCATGCAAAAGAAGACCCTCGGATGGGAGGCCTCC
ACCGAGACCCTCTACCCAGCCGACGGAGGACTTGAGGGACGTGCCGACATGGCCCTCAAGCTCGTCGGAG
GAGGACACCTCATCTGCAACCTCAAGGTAAGTTTAAACATGATTTTACTAACTAACTAATCTGATTTAAA
TTTTCAGACCACCTACCGTTCCAAGAAGCCAGCCAAGAACCTCAAGATGCCAGGAGTCTACTACGTCGAC
CGTCGTCTTGAGCGTATCAAGGAGGCCGACAAGGAGACCTACGTCGAGCAACACGAGGTCGCCGTCGCCC
GTTACTGCGACCTCCCATCCAAGCTCGGACACCGTTAATTCGCTAGCCGGCCATACAAGTAATCCGGATG
ATCGACGCCAACGTCGTTGAATTTTCAAATTTTAAATACTGAATATTTGTTTTTTTTCCTATTATTTATT
TATTCTCTTTGTGTTTTTTTTCTTGCTTTCTAAAAAATTAATTCAATCCAAATCTAAACATTTTTTTTTC
TCTTTCCGTCTCCCAATTCGTATTCCGCTCCTCTCATCTGAACACAATGTGCAAGTTTATTTATCTTCTC
GCTTTCATTTCATTAGGACGTGGGGGGAATTGGTGGAAGGGGGAAACACACAAAAGGATGATGGAAATGA
AATAAGGACACACAATATGCAACAACATTCAATTCAGAAATATGGAGGAAGGTTTAAAAGAAAACATAAA
AATATATAGAGGAGGAAGGAAAACTAGTAAAAAATAAGCAAAGAAATTAGGCGAACGATGAGAATTGTCC
TCGCTTGGGCCCTTTCGTCTCGCGCGTTTCGGTGATGACGGTGAAAACCTCTGACACATGCAGCTCCCGG
AGACGGTCACAGCTTGTCTGTAAGCGGATGCCGGGAGCAGACAAGCCCGTCAGGGCGCGTCAGCGGGTGT
TGGCGGGTGTCGGGGCTGGCTTAACTATGCGGCATCAGAGCAGATTGTACTGAGAGTGCACCATATGCGG
TGTGAAATACCGCACAGATGCGTAAGGAGAAAATACCGCATCAGGCGGCCTTAATTAAGGGCCTCGTGAT
ACGCCTATTTTTATAGGTTAATGTCATGATAATAATGGTTTCTTAGACGTCAGGTGGCACTTTTCGGGGA
AATGTGCGCGGAACCCCTATTTGTTTATTTTTCTAAATACATTCAAATATGTATCCGCTCATGAGACAAT
AACCCTGATAAATGCTTCAATAATATTGAAAAAGGAAGAGTATGAGTATTCAACATTTCCGTGTCGCCCT
TATTCCCTTTTTTGCGGCATTTTGCCTTCCTGTTTTTGCTCACCCAGAAACGCTGGTGAAAGTAAAAGAT
GCTGAAGATCAGTTGGGTGCACGAGTGGGTTACATCGAACTGGATCTCAACAGCGGTAAGATCCTTGAGA
GTTTTCGCCCCGAAGAACGTTTTCCAATGATGAGCACTTTTAAAGTTCTGCTATGTGGCGCGGTATTATC
CCGTATTGACGCCGGGCAAGAGCAACTCGGTCGCCGCATACACTATTCTCAGAATGACTTGGTTGAGTAC
TCACCAGTCACAGAAAAGCATCTTACGGATGGCATGACAGTAAGAGAATTATGCAGTGCTGCCATAACCA
TGAGTGATAACACTGCGGCCAACTTACTTCTGACAACGATCGGAGGACCGAAGGAGCTAACCGCTTTTTT
GCACAACATGGGGGATCATGTAACTCGCCTTGATCGTTGGGAACCGGAGCTGAATGAAGCCATACCAAAC
GACGAGCGTGACACCACGATGCCTGTAGCAATGGCAACAACGTTGCGCAAACTATTAACTGGCGAACTAC
TTACTCTAGCTTCCCGGCAACAATTAATAGACTGGATGGAGGCGGATAAAGTTGCAGGACCACTTCTGCG
CTCGGCCCTTCCGGCTGGCTGGTTTATTGCTGATAAATCTGGAGCCGGTGAGCGTGGGTCTCGCGGTATC
ATTGCAGCACTGGGGCCAGATGGTAAGCCCTCCCGTATCGTAGTTATCTACACGACGGGGAGTCAGGCAA
CTATGGATGAACGAAATAGACAGATCGCTGAGATAGGTGCCTCACTGATTAAGCATTGGTAACTGTCAGA
CCAAGTTTACTCATATATACTTTAGATTGATTTAAAACTTCATTTTTAATTTAAAAGGATCTAGGTGAAG
ATCCTTTTTGATAATCTCATGACCAAAATCCCTTAACGTGAGTTTTCGTTCCACTGAGCGTCAGACCCCG
TAGAAAAGATCAAAGGATCTTCTTGAGATCCTTTTTTTCTGCGCGTAATCTGCTGCTTGCAAACAAAAAA
ACCACCGCTACCAGCGGTGGTTTGTTTGCCGGATCAAGAGCTACCAACTCTTTTTCCGAAGGTAACTGGC
TTCAGCAGAGCGCAGATACCAAATACTGTTCTTCTAGTGTAGCCGTAGTTAGGCCACCACTTCAAGAACT
CTGTAGCACCGCCTACATACCTCGCTCTGCTAATCCTGTTACCAGTGGCTGCTGCCAGTGGCGATAAGTC
GTGTCTTACCGGGTTGGACTCAAGACGATAGTTACCGGATAAGGCGCAGCGGTCGGGCTGAACGGGGGGT
TCGTGCACACAGCCCAGCTTGGAGCGAACGACCTACACCGAACTGAGATACCTACAGCGTGAGCTATGAG
AAAGCGCCACGCTTCCCGAAGGGAGAAAGGCGGACAGGTATCCGGTAAGCGGCAGGGTCGGAACAGGAGA
GCGCACGAGGGAGCTTCCAGGGGGAAACGCCTGGTATCTTTATAGTCCTGTCGGGTTTCGCCACCTCTGA
CTTGAGCGTCGATTTTTGTGATGCTCGTCAGGGGGGCGGAGCCTATGGAAAAACGCCAGCAACGCGGCCT
TTTTACGGTTCCTGGCCTTTTGCTGGCCTTTTGCTCACATGTTCTTTCCTGCGTTATCCCCTGATTCTGT
GGATAACCGTATTACCGCCTTTGAGTGAGCTGATACCGCTCGCCGCAGCCGAACGACCGAGCGCAGCGAG
TCAGTGAGCGAGGAAGCGGAAGAGCGCCCAATACGCAAACCGCCTCTCCCCGCGCGTTGGCCGATTCATT
AATGCAGCTGGCACGACAGGTTTCCCGACTGGAAAGCGGGCAGTGAGCGCAACGCAATTAATGTGAGTTA
GCTCACTCATTAGGCACCCCAGGCTTTACACTTTATGCTTCCGGCTCGTATGTTGTGTGGAATTGTGAGC
GGATAACAATTTCACACAGGAAACAGCT
